>Addgene plasmid #83355 | pMXs-3XMyc-EGFP-OMP25 | addgene full sequence | sequence record 418753 | Addgene NGS Result
CCCGAAAAGTGCCACCTGCATAATGAAAGACCCCACCTGTAGGTTTGGCAAGCTAGCTTAAGTAACGCCA
TTTTGCAAGGCATGGAAAAATACATAACTGAGAATAGAAAAGTTCAGATCAAGGTCAGGAACAGATGGAA
CAGCTGAATATGGGCCAAACAGGATATCTGTGGTAAGCAGTTCCTGCCCCGGCTCAGGGCCAAGAACAGA
TGGAACAGCTGAATATGGGCCAAACAGGATATCTGTGGTAAGCAGTTCCTGCCCCGGCTCAGGGCCAAGA
ACAGATGGTCCCCAGATGCGGTCCAGCCCTCAGCAGTTTCTAGAGAACCATCAGATGTTTCCAGGGTGCC
CCAAGGACCTGAAATGACCCTGTGCCTTATTTGAACTAACCAATCAGTTCGCTTCTCGCTTCTGTTCGCG
CGCTTCTGCTCCCCGAGCTCAATAAAAGAGCCCACAACCCCTCACTCGGCGCGCCAGTCCTCCGATTGAC
TGAGTCGCCCGGGTACCCGTGTATCCAATAAACCCTCTTGCAGTTGCATCCGACTTGTGGTCTCGCTGTT
CCTTGGGAGGGTCTCCTCTGAGTGATTGACTACCCGTCAGCGGGGGTCTTTCATTTGGGGGCTCGTCCGG
GATCGGGAGACCCCTGCCCAGGGACCACCGACCCACCACCGGGAGGTAAGCTGGCCAGCAACTTATCTGT
GTCTGTCCGATTGTCTAGTGTCTATGACTGATTTTATGCGCCTGCGTCGGTACTAGTTAGCTAACTAGCT
CTGTATCTGGCGGACCCGTGGTGGAACTGACGAGTTCGGAACACCCGGCCGCAACCCTGGGAGACGTCCC
AGGGACTTCGGGGGCCGTTTTTGTGGCCCGACCTGAGTCCAAAAATCCCGATCGTTTTGGACTCTTTGGT
GCACCCCCCTAATAGGAGGGATATGTGGTTCTGGTAGGAGACGAGAACCTAAAACAGTTCCCGCCTCCGT
CTGAATTTTTGCTTTCGGTTTGGGACCGAAGCCGCGCCGCGCGTCTTGTCTGCTGCAGCATCGTTCTGTG
TTGTCTCTGTCTGACTGTGTTTCTGTATTTGTCTGAAAATTAGGGCCAGACTGTTACCACTCCCTTAAGT
TTGACCTTAGGTCACTGGAAAGATGTCGAGCGGATCGCTCACAACCAGTCGGTAGATGTCAAGAAGAGAC
GTTGGGTTACCTTCTGCTCTGCAGAATGGCCAACCTTTAACGTCGGATGGCCGCGAGACGGCACCTTTAA
CCGAGACCTCATCACCCAGGTTAAGATCAAGGTCTTTTCACCTGGCCCGCATGGACACCCAGACCAGGTC
CCCTACATCGTGACCTGGGAAGCCTTGGCTTTTGACCCCCCTCCCTGGGTCAAGCCCTTTGTACACCCTA
AGCCTCCGCCTCCTCTTCCTCCATCCGCCCCGTCTCTCCCCCTTGAACCTCCTCGTTCGACCCCGCCTCG
ATCCTCCCTTTATCCAGCCCTCACTCCTTCTCTAGGCGCCCCCATATGGCCATATGAGATCTTATATGGG
GCACCCCCGCCCCTTGTAAACTTCCCTGACCCTGACATGACAAGAGTTACTAACAGCCCCTCTCTCCAAG
CTCACTTACAGGCTCTCTACTTAGTCCAGCACGAAGTCTGGAGACCTCTGGCGGCAGCCTACCAAGAACA
ACTGGACCGACCGGTGGTACCTCACCCTTACCGAGTCGGCGACACAGTGTGGGTCCGCCGACACCAGACT
AAGAACCTAGAACCTCGCTGGAAAGGACCTTACACAGTCCTGCTGACCACCCCCACCGCCCTCAAAGTAG
ACGGCATCGCAGCTTGGATACACGCCGCCCACGTGAAGGCTGCCGACCCCGGGGGTGGACCATCCTCTAG
ACTGCCGGATCTAGCTAGTTAATTAAGGATCCCAGTGTGGTGGTACGGGAATTCCTGCAGGCCTCGAGGC
CACCATGGAGCAGAAGCTGATTTCTGAGGAAGATCTGGGCACAGGATCCGAACAGAAACTGATTTCTGAG
GAAGATCTGGGCAGCGCCGGAGAGCAGAAGCTGATTTCTGAAGAGGATCTGGGAGGGAGCGGCGTGAGCA
AGGGCGAGGAGCTGTTCACCGGGGTGGTGCCCATCCTGGTCGAGCTGGACGGCGACGTAAACGGCCACAA
GTTCAGCGTGTCCGGCGAGGGCGAGGGCGATGCCACCTACGGCAAGCTGACCCTGAAGTTCATCTGCACC
ACCGGCAAGCTGCCCGTGCCCTGGCCCACCCTCGTGACCACCCTGACCTACGGCGTGCAGTGCTTCAGCC
GCTACCCCGACCACATGAAGCAGCACGACTTCTTCAAGTCCGCCATGCCCGAAGGCTACGTCCAGGAGCG
CACCATCTTCTTCAAGGACGACGGCAACTACAAGACCCGCGCCGAGGTGAAGTTCGAGGGCGACACCCTG
GTGAACCGCATCGAGCTGAAGGGCATCGACTTCAAGGAGGACGGCAACATCCTGGGGCACAAGCTGGAGT
ACAACTACAACAGCCACAACGTCTATATCATGGCCGACAAGCAGAAGAACGGCATCAAGGTGAACTTCAA
GATCCGCCACAACATCGAGGACGGCAGCGTGCAGCTCGCCGACCACTACCAGCAGAACACCCCCATCGGC
GACGGCCCCGTGCTGCTGCCCGACAACCACTACCTGAGCACCCAGTCCGCCCTGAGCAAAGACCCCAACG
AGAAGCGCGATCACATGGTCCTGCTGGAGTTCGTGACCGCCGCCGGGATCACTCTCGGCATGGACGAGCT
GTACAAGCCGCGGCATCGAGGCGACGGAGAGCCTAGTGGAGTTCCTGTAGCTGTGGTGCTGCTGCCAGTG
TTTGCCCTTACCCTGGTAGCAGTTTGGGCCTTCGTGAGATACCGAAAGCAGCTCTGAGCGGCCGCTACGT
AAATTCCGCCCCCCCCCCCCTCTCCCTCCCCCCCCCCTAACGTTACTGGCCGAAGCCGCTTGGAATAAGG
CCGGTGTGCGTTTGTCTATATGTTATTTTCCACCATATTGCCGTCTTTTGGCAATGTGAGGGCCCGGAAA
CCTGGCCCTGTCTTCTTGACGAGCATTCCTAGGGGTCTTTCCCCTCTCGCCAAAGGAATGCAAGGTCTGT
TGAATGTCGTGAAGGAAGCAGTTCCTCTGGAAGCTTCTTGAAGACAAACAACGTCTGTAGCGACCCTTTG
CAGGCAGCGGAACCCCCCACCTGGCGACAGGTGCCTCTGCGGCCAAAAGCCACGTGTATAAGATACACCT
GCAAAGGCGGCACAACCCCAGTGCCACGTTGTGAGTTGGATAGTTGTGGAAAGAGTCAAATGGCTCTCCT
CAAGCGTATTCAACAAGGGGCTGAAGGATGCCCAGAAGGTACCCCATTGTATGGGATCTGATCTGGGGCC
TCGGTGCACATGCTTTACATGTGTTTAGTCGAGGTTAAAAAAACGTCTAGGCCCCCCGAACCACGGGGAC
GTGGTTTTCCTTTGAAAAACACGATGATAATATGGCCACAACCATGGTTCCTTTGTCTCAAGAAGAATCC
ACCCTCATTGAAAGAGCAACGGCTACAATCAACAGCATCCCCATCTCTGAAGACTACAGCGTCGCCAGCG
CAGCTCTCTCTAGCGACGGCCGCATCTTCACTGGTGTCAATGTATATCATTTTACTGGGGGACCTTGTGC
AGAACTCGTGGTGCTGGGCACTGCTGCTGCTGCGGCAGCTGGCAACCTGACTTGTATCGTCGCGATCGGA
AATGAGAACAGGGGCATCTTGAGCCCCTGCGGACGGTGCCGACAGGTGCTTCTCGATCTGCATCCTGGGA
TCAAAGCCATAGTGAAGGACAGTGATGGACAGCCGACGGCAGTTGGGATTCGTGAATTGCTGCCCTCTGG
TTATGTGTGGGAGGGCTAAGTCGACGATAAAATAAAAGATTTTATTTAGTCTCCAGAAAAAGGGGGGAAT
GAAAGACCCCACCTGTAGGTTTGGCAAGCTAGCTTAAGTAACGCCATTTTGCAAGGCATGGAAAAATACA
TAACTGAGAATAGAGAAGTTCAGATCAAGGTCAGGAACAGATGGAACAGCTGAATATGGGCCAAACAGGA
TATCTGTGGTAAGCAGTTCCTGCCCCGGCTCAGGGCCAAGAACAGATGGAACAGCTGAATATGGGCCAAA
CAGGATATCTGTGGTAAGCAGTTCCTGCCCCGGCTCAGGGCCAAGAACAGATGGTCCCCAGATGCGGTCC
AGCCCTCAGCAGTTTCTAGAGAACCATCAGATGTTTCCAGGGTGCCCCAAGGACCTGAAATGACCCTGTG
CCTTATTTGAACTAACCAATCAGTTCGCTTCTCGCTTCTGTTCGCGCGCTTCTGCTCCCCGAGCTCAATA
AAAGAGCCCACAACCCCTCACTCGGGGCGCCAGTCCTCCGATTGACTGAGTCGCCCGGGTACCCGTGTAT
CCAATAAACCCTCTTGCAGTTGCATCCGACTTGTGGTCTCGCTGTTCCTTGGGAGGGTCTCCTCTGAGTG
ATTGACTACCCGTCAGCGGGGGTCTTTCACATGCAGCATGTATCAAAATTAATTTGGTTTTTTTTCTTAA
GTATTTACATTAAATGGCCATAGTTGCATTAATGAATCGGCCAACGCGCGGGGAGAGGCGGTTTGCGTAT
TGGGCGCTCTTCCGCTTCCTCGCTCACTGACTCGCTGCGCTCGGTCGTTCGGCTGCGGCGAGCGGTATCA
GCTCACTCAAAGGCGGTAATACGGTTATCCACAGAATCAGGGGATAACGCAGGAAAGAACATGTGAGCAA
AAGGCCAGCAAAAGGCCAGGAACCGTAAAAAGGCCGCGTTGCTGGCGTTTTTCCATAGGCTCCGCCCCCC
TGACGAGCATCACAAAAATCGACGCTCAAGTCAGAGGTGGCGAAACCCGACAGGACTATAAAGATACCAG
GCGTTTCCCCCTGGAAGCTCCCTCGTGCGCTCTCCTGTTCCGACCCTGCCGCTTACCGGATACCTGTCCG
CCTTTCTCCCTTCGGGAAGCGTGGCGCTTTCTCATAGCTCACGCTGTAGGTATCTCAGTTCGGTGTAGGT
CGTTCGCTCCAAGCTGGGCTGTGTGCACGAACCCCCCGTTCAGCCCGACCGCTGCGCCTTATCCGGTAAC
TATCGTCTTGAGTCCAACCCGGTAAGACACGACTTATCGCCACTGGCAGCAGCCACTGGTAACAGGATTA
GCAGAGCGAGGTATGTAGGCGGTGCTACAGAGTTCTTGAAGTGGTGGCCTAACTACGGCTACACTAGAAG
AACAGTATTTGGTATCTGCGCTCTGCTGAAGCCAGTTACCTTCGGAAAAAGAGTTGGTAGCTCTTGATCC
GGCAAACAAACCACCGCTGGTAGCGGTGGTTTTTTTGTTTGCAAGCAGCAGATTACGCGCAGAAAAAAAG
GATCTCAAGAAGATCCTTTGATCTTTTCTACGGGGTCTGACGCTCAGTGGAACGAAAACTCACGTTAAGG
GATTTTGGTCATGAGATTATCAAAAAGGATCTTCACCTAGATCCTTTTGCGGCCGGCCGCAAATCAATCT
AAAGTATATATGAGTAAACTTGGTCTGACAGTTACCAATGCTTAATCAGTGAGGCACCTATCTCAGCGAT
CTGTCTATTTCGTTCATCCATAGTTGCCTGACTCCCCGTCGTGTAGATAACTACGATACGGGAGGGCTTA
CCATCTGGCCCCAGTGCTGCAATGATACCGCGAGACCCACGCTCACCGGCTCCAGATTTATCAGCAATAA
ACCAGCCAGCCGGAAGGGCCGAGCGCAGAAGTGGTCCTGCAACTTTATCCGCCTCCATCCAGTCTATTAA
TTGTTGCCGGGAAGCTAGAGTAAGTAGTTCGCCAGTTAATAGTTTGCGCAACGTTGTTGCCATTGCTACA
GGCATCGTGGTGTCACGCTCGTCGTTTGGTATGGCTTCATTCAGCTCCGGTTCCCAACGATCAAGGCGAG
TTACATGATCCCCCATGTTGTGCAAAAAAGCGGTTAGCTCCTTCGGTCCTCCGATCGTTGTCAGAAGTAA
GTTGGCCGCAGTGTTATCACTCATGGTTATGGCAGCACTGCATAATTCTCTTACTGTCATGCCATCCGTA
AGATGCTTTTCTGTGACTGGTGAGTACTCAACCAAGTCATTCTGAGAATAGTGTATGCGGCGACCGAGTT
GCTCTTGCCCGGCGTCAATACGGGATAATACCGCGCCACATAGCAGAACTTTAAAAGTGCTCATCATTGG
AAAACGTTCTTCGGGGCGAAAACTCTCAAGGATCTTACCGCTGTTGAGATCCAGTTCGATGTAACCCACT
CGTGCACCCAACTGATCTTCAGCATCTTTTACTTTCACCAGCGTTTCTGGGTGAGCAAAAACAGGAAGGC
AAAATGCCGCAAAAAAGGGAATAAGGGCGACACGGAAATGTTGAATACTCATACTCTTCCTTTTTCAATA
TTATTGAAGCATTTATCAGGGTTATTGTCTCATGAGCGGATACATATTTGAATGTATTTAGAAAAATAAA
CAAATAGGGGTTCCGCGCACATTTC
Features (pLannotate 1.2.2; 15 found; start..end, strand, type, name):
     22..615     +  LTR            LTR: long terminal repeat from Moloney murine leukemia virus
    678..877     +  misc_feature   MMLV Ψ: packaging signal of Moloney murine leukemia virus (MMLV)
    929..1017    +  misc_feature   MESV Ψ (fragment): packaging signal of murine embryonic stem cell virus
   1094..1510    +  CDS            gag (truncated): truncated Moloney murine leukemia virus (MMLV) gag gene lacking the start codon
   1520..1894    +  misc_feature   pol region: Moloney murine leukemia virus (MMLV) pol region containing the splice acceptor site
   2094..2807    +  CDS            EGFP: EGFP is a basic (constitutively fluorescent) green fluorescent protein published in 1996, derived from Aequorea victoria. It is reported to be a rapidly-maturing weak dimer with moderate acid sensitivity.
   2814..2924    +  CDS            Synj2bp (fragment): SYJ2B_RAT - Also known as Omp25. Experimental evidence at protein level: Swiss-Prot protein existence level 1. Regulates endocytosis of activin type 2 receptor kinases through the Ral/RALBP1-dependent pathway and may be involved in suppression of activin-induced signal transduction. From Rattus norvegicus (Rat).
   3068..3530    +  misc_feature   IRES: internal ribosome entry site (IRES) of the encephalomyocarditis virus (EMCV)
   3550..3939    +  CDS            BSD: blasticidin S deaminase; Aspergillus terreus BSD; confers resistance to blasticidin
   3988..4109    +  LTR            3' LTR (ΔU3) (fragment): self-inactivating 3' long terminal repeat (LTR) from Moloney murine leukemia virus
   4110..4579    +  LTR            LTR: long terminal repeat from Moloney murine leukemia virus
   4645..4697    -  CDS            lacI (fragment): lac repressor; lacI; The lac repressor binds to the lac operator to inhibit transcription in E. coli. This inhibition can be relieved by adding lactose or isopropyl-β-D-thiogalactopyranoside (IPTG).
   4880..5468    -  rep_origin     ori: high-copy-number ColE1/pMB1/pBR322/pUC origin of replication
   5632..6492    -  CDS            AmpR: β-lactamase; bla; confers resistance to ampicillin, carbenicillin, and related antibiotics
   6493..6597    -  promoter       AmpR promoter: bla
