[The description below was written by a language model from this plasmid's Addgene catalogue record and pLannotate feature annotations shown in this document.]
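Description:
pMXs-3XMyc-EGFP-OMP25 is a Moloney murine leukemia virus-based retroviral vector for stable expression in mammalian cells, built on the pMXs IRES-blasticidin backbone with the insert cloned into the multiple cloning site between XhoI and NotI. The total size is about 6.6 kb. In bacteria it is maintained through a high-copy ColE1/pUC-type origin and selected with ampicillin via the β-lactamase gene and its own promoter. The viral portion is flanked by MMLV long terminal repeats and carries the Ψ packaging signal, a truncated gag lacking its start codon, and a pol-derived segment containing the splice acceptor. These elements allow the transcript to be packaged into retroviral particles when gag, pol and env are supplied in trans by packaging cells. No separate internal promoter is annotated, so expression is presumably driven by the 5′ LTR.

The payload is a fusion protein of three Myc epitopes, EGFP and a C-terminal fragment of OMP25 (annotated as rat Synj2bp), the portion commonly used as a tail anchor to target proteins to the outer mitochondrial membrane. The feature table annotates EGFP and the OMP25 fragment but not the Myc tags, which by the construct name should lie in the unannotated stretch just upstream of EGFP. Downstream, an EMCV IRES links translation of blasticidin S deaminase to the same transcript, so blasticidin selection enriches for cells expressing the fusion. According to the record, the construct decorates mitochondria with Myc epitopes and serves as the "Control-MITO" construct. It comes from work quantifying mitochondrial matrix metabolites, and the EGFP provides a fluorescent readout of expression and localisation.
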