Addgene plasmid #83355: pMXs-3XMyc-EGFP-OMP25
Purpose: For tagging mitochondria with Myc epitopes (Control-MITO construct)
Depositing lab: David Sabatini. Depositing organization: Whitehead Institute for Biomedical Research. Publication: Absolute Quantification of Matrix Metabolites Reveals the Dynamics of Mitochondrial Metabolism. Chen WW, Freinkman E, Wang T, Birsoy K, Sabatini DM. Cell. 2016 Aug 25;166(5):1324-1337.e11. doi: 10.1016/j.cell.2016.07.040. PubMed 27565352.
Backbone
  Vector backbone: pMXs rtv-016
  Backbone manufacturer: Cell BioLabs
  Backbone size w/o insert (bp): 5600
  Total vector size (bp): 6600
  Modifications to backbone: All restriction sites are intact from original vector rtv-016: cloned insert into MCS with XhoI and NotI
  Vector type: Mammalian Expression, Retroviral
  Selectable markers: Blasticidin
Growth in bacteria
  Bacterial resistance: Ampicillin, 100 μg/mL
  Growth temperature: 30°C
  Growth strain: NEB Stable
  Copy number: Unknown
Gene/Insert
  Gene/Insert name: 3XMyc-EGFP-OMP25
Terms and licenses: Academic/Nonprofit Terms; Industry Terms: Not Available to Industry
How to cite: pMXs-3XMyc-EGFP-OMP25 was a gift from David Sabatini (Addgene plasmid # 83355 ; http://n2t.net/addgene:83355 ; RRID:Addgene_83355)
