>Addgene plasmid #83355 | pMXs-3XMyc-EGFP-OMP25 | depositor partial sequence | sequence record 158628 | Full 3XMyc-EGFP-OMP25 cassette
GGGGGTGGACCATCCTCTAGACTGCCGGATCTAGCTAGTTAATTAAGGATCCCAGTGTGGTGGTACGGGA
ATTCCTGCAGGCCTCGAGGCCACCATGGAGCAGAAGCTGATTTCTGAGGAAGATCTGGGCACAGGATCCG
AACAGAAACTGATTTCTGAGGAAGATCTGGGCAGCGCCGGAGAGCAGAAGCTGATTTCTGAAGAGGATCT
GGGAGGGAGCGGCGTGAGCAAGGGCGAGGAGCTGTTCACCGGGGTGGTGCCCATCCTGGTCGAGCTGGAC
GGCGACGTAAACGGCCACAAGTTCAGCGTGTCCGGCGAGGGCGAGGGCGATGCCACCTACGGCAAGCTGA
CCCTGAAGTTCATCTGCACCACCGGCAAGCTGCCCGTGCCCTGGCCCACCCTCGTGACCACCCTGACCTA
CGGCGTGCAGTGCTTCAGCCGCTACCCCGACCACATGAAGCAGCACGACTTCTTCAAGTCCGCCATGCCC
GAAGGCTACGTCCAGGAGCGCACCATCTTCTTCAAGGACGACGGCAACTACAAGACCCGCGCCGAGGTGA
AGTTCGAGGGCGACACCCTGGTGAACCGCATCGAGCTGAAGGGCATCGACTTCAAGGAGGACGGCAACAT
CCTGGGGCACAAGCTGGAGTACAACTACAACAGCCACAACGTCTATATCATGGCCGACAAGCAGAAGAAC
GGCATCAAGGTGAACTTCAAGATCCGCCACAACATCGAGGACGGCAGCGTGCAGCTCGCCGACCACTACC
AGCAGAACACCCCCATCGGCGACGGCCCCGTGCTGCTGCCCGACAACCACTACCTGAGCACCCAGTCCGC
CCTGAGCAAAGACCCCAACGAGAAGCGCGATCACATGGTCCTGCTGGAGTTCGTGACCGCCGCCGGGATC
ACTCTCGGCATGGACGAGCTGTACAAGCCGCGGCATCGAGGCGACGGAGAGCCTAGTGGAGTTCCTGTAG
CTGTGGTGCTGCTGCCAGTGTTTGCCCTTACCCTGGTAGCAGTTTGGGCCTTCGTGAGATACCGAAAGCA
GCTCTGAGCGGCCGC
