>Addgene plasmid #83355 | pMXs-3XMyc-EGFP-OMP25 | addgene partial sequence | sequence record 160548 | CMV-d2eGFP-F 5'-TATATCATGGCCGACAAGC-3'
GATCCGCCACAACATCGAGGACGGCAGCGTGCAGCTCGCCGACCACTACCAGCAGAACACCCCCATCGGC
GACGGCCCCGTGCTGCTGCCCGACAACCACTACCTGAGCACCCAGTCCGCCCTGAGCAAAGACCCCAACG
AGAAGCGCGATCACATGGTCCTGCTGGAGTTCGTGACCGCCGCCGGGATCACTCTCGGCATGGACGAGCT
GTACAAGCCGCGGCATCGAGGCGACGGAGAGCCTAGTGGAGTTCCTGTAGCTGTGGTGCTGCTGCCAGTG
TTTGCCCTTACCCTGGTAGCAGTTTGGGCCTTCGTGAGATACCGAAAGCAGCTCTGAGCGGCCGCTACGT
AAATTCC
