>Addgene plasmid #83355 | pMXs-3XMyc-EGFP-OMP25 | addgene partial sequence | sequence record 160551 | pMRXIP-fwd 5'-ggtggaccatcctctagact-3'
CCAGTGTGGTGGTACGGGAATTCCTGCAGGCCTCGAGGCCACCATGGAGCAGAAGCTGATTTCTGAGGAA
GATCTGGGCACAGGATCCGAACAGAAACTGATTTCTGAGGAAGATCTGGGCAGCGCCGGAGAGCAGAAGC
TGATTTCTGAAGAGGATCTGGGAGGGAGCGGCGTGAGCAAGGGCGAGGAGCTGTTCACCGGGGTGGTGCC
CATCCTGGTCGAGCTGGACGGCGACGTAAACGGCCACAAGTTCAGCGTGTCCGGCGAGGGCGAGGGCGAT
GCCACCTACGGCAAGCTGACCCTGAAGTTCATCTGCACCACCGGCAAGCTGCCCGTGCCCTGGCCCACCC
TCGTGACCACCCTGACCTACGGCGTGCAGTGCTTCAGCCGCTACCCCGACCACATGAAGCAGCACGACTT
CTTCAAGTCCGCCATGCCCGAAGGCTACGTCCAGGAGCGCACCATCTTCTTCAAGGACGACGGCAACTAC
AAGACCCGCGCCGAGGTGAAGTTCGAGGGCGACACCCTGGTGAACCGCATCGAGCTGAAGGGCATCGACT
TCAAGGAGGACGGCAACATCCTGGGGCACAAGCTGGAGTACAACTACAACAGCCACAACGTCTATATCAT
GGCCGACAAGCAGAAGAACGGCATCAAGGTGAACTTCAAGATCCGCCACAACATCGAGGACGGCAGCGTG
CAGCTCGCCGACCACTACCAGCAGAACACCCCCATCGGCGACGGCCCCGTGCTGCTGCCCGACAACCACT
ACCTGAGCACCCAGTCCGCCCTGAGCAAAGACCCCAACGAGAAGCGCGATCACATGGTCCTGCTGGAGTT
CGTGACCGCCGCCGGGATCACTCTCGGCATGGACGAGCTGTACAAGCCGCGGCATCGAGGCGACGGA
